Addgene plasmid #225097: pP4-C
Purpose: gfpUV reporter vector with a high performance adenine-dependent riboswitch
Depositing lab: Robert Batey. Depositing organization: University of Colorado, Boulder. Publication: Requirements for efficient ligand-gated co-transcriptional switching in designed variants of the B. subtilis pbuE adenine-responsive riboswitch in E. coli. Drogalis LK, Batey RT. PLoS One. 2020 Dec 1;15(12):e0243155. doi: 10.1371/journal.pone.0243155. eCollection 2020. PubMed 33259551.
Backbone
  Vector backbone: pBR322
  Backbone size w/o insert (bp): 4000
  Total vector size (bp): 4615
  Vector type: Bacterial Expression
Growth in bacteria
  Bacterial resistance: Ampicillin, 100 μg/mL
  Growth temperature: 37°C
  Growth strain: DH5alpha
  Copy number: Low Copy
Gene/Insert
  Gene/Insert name: synthetic riboswitch
  Species: Bacillus subtilis
  Insert size (bp): 200
  Promoter: synthetic constitutive promoter
  Cloning method: Restriction Enzyme; 5′ cloning site NciI (not destroyed); 3′ cloning site HindIII (not destroyed)
  Sequencing primers: 5′ GCGCTAGCCACAGCTAACAC; 3′ GTGTTGGCCATGGAACAGGTAGTTTTCCAG
Terms and licenses: Academic/Nonprofit Terms; Industry Terms: Not Available to Industry
How to cite: pP4-C was a gift from Robert Batey (Addgene plasmid # 225097 ; http://n2t.net/addgene:225097 ; RRID:Addgene_225097)
