[The description below was written by a language model from this plasmid's Addgene catalogue record and pLannotate feature annotations shown in this document.]
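Description:
pP4-C is a bacterial expression reporter plasmid built on a pBR322 backbone and designed for measuring riboswitch-controlled gene expression in E. coli. It replicates from the ColE1/pMB1-type origin. An intact rop gene and the bom (basis of mobility) region are also present, consistent with the low copy number given in the catalogue entry. Selection is by ampicillin through the bla β-lactamase gene under its native promoter. The sequenced record (about 4.6 kb) closely matches the listed total size. It also shows short duplicated fragments of rop and bom downstream of the reporter, plus a predicted E. coli open reading frame of unknown function, all apparently backbone remnants.

The payload is a roughly 200 bp synthetic riboswitch insert derived from Bacillus subtilis, annotated as a purine riboswitch. The associated publication identifies it as a designed variant of the pbuE adenine-responsive element. It is transcribed from a synthetic constitutive promoter, which the feature table does not annotate separately. The riboswitch lies upstream of a partial pUC-type multiple cloning site and the GFPuv coding sequence, a GFP variant optimised for UV excitation. In this arrangement, ligand binding to the aptamer domain during transcription determines whether the polymerase reads through into the reporter, so fluorescence reports adenine-dependent switching. A 5S rRNA segment and the rrnB T1 and T2 terminators sit upstream of the cassette, where they would be expected to insulate it from read-through transcription originating elsewhere in the plasmid.

The depositor describes the riboswitch as a high-performance adenine-dependent variant. The plasmid serves as a GFPuv reporter for studying the requirements for efficient ligand-gated co-transcriptional regulation in E. coli.
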