Features (pLannotate 1.2.2; 14 found; start..end, strand, type, name):
     20..135     +  ncRNA          5S rRNA: Accession: RF00001 - 5S ribosomal RNA
    139..225     +  terminator     rrnB T1 terminator: Escherichia coli rrnB; transcription terminator T1 from the E. coli rrnB gene
    317..344     +  terminator     rrnB T2 terminator: transcription terminator T2 from the E. coli rrnB gene
    433..532     +  ncRNA          Purine: Accession: RF00167 - Purine riboswitch
    601..646     -  misc_feature   MCS (fragment): pUC18/19 multiple cloning site
    656..1372    +  CDS            GFPuv: GFP variant optimized for excitation by UV light
   1465..1500    +  CDS            rop (fragment): Rop protein, which maintains plasmids at low copy number; rop
   1602..1701    +  misc_feature   bom (fragment): basis of mobility region from pBR322
   1799..1903    +  promoter       AmpR promoter: bla
   1904..2764    +  CDS            AmpR: β-lactamase; bla; confers resistance to ampicillin, carbenicillin, and related antibiotics
   2935..3523    +  rep_origin     ori: high-copy-number ColE1/pMB1/pBR322/pUC origin of replication
   3709..3849    -  misc_feature   bom: basis of mobility region from pBR322
   3951..4142    -  CDS            rop: Rop protein, which maintains plasmids at low copy number; rop
   4159..4539    +  CDS            YPB1_ECOLX: Protein predicted: Swiss-Prot protein existence level 4. From Escherichia coli.
>Addgene plasmid #225097 | pP4-C | addgene full sequence | sequence record 461090 | Addgene NGS Result
CCCGAGAATGCGCATTGTTGCCTGGCGGCAGTAGCGCGGTGGTCCCACCTGACCCCATGCCGAACTCAGA
AGCGAAACGCCGTAGCGCCGATGGTAGTGTGGGGTCTCCCCATGCGAGAGTAGGGAACTGCCAGGCATCA
AATAAAACGAAAGGCTCAGTCGAAAGACTGGGCCTTTCGTTTTATCTGTTGTTTGTCGGTGAACGCTCTC
CTGAGTAGGACAAATCCGCCGGGAGCGGATTTGAACGTTGCGAAGCAACGGCCCGGAGGGTGGCGGGCAG
GACGCCCGCCATAAACTGCCAGGCATCAAATTAAGCAGAAGGCCATCCTGACGGATGGCCTTTTTGCGCT
AGCCACAGCTAACACCACGTCGTCCCTATCTGCTGCCCTAGGTCTATGAGTGGTTGCTGGATAACTTTAC
GGGCATGCATAAGGCTCGTATAATATATTCCACTTGTATAACCTCAATAATATGGTTTGAGGGTGTCTAC
CAGGAACCGTAAAATCCTGATTACAAGGCGTTTTTTCGCCTTGTAATCAGGATTTTTTTTATTTACTAGT
ACATTTAAGTAAAGGAGTTTGTTATGACCATGATTACGCCAAGCTTGCATGCCTGCAGGTCGACTCTAGA
GGATCCCCGGGTACCGGTAGAAAAAATGAGTAAAGGAGAAGAACTTTTCACTGGAGTTGTCCCAATTCTT
GTTGAATTAGATGGTGATGTTAATGGGCACAAATTTTCTGTCAGTGGAGAGGGTGAAGGTGATGCAACAT
ACGGAAAACTTACCCTTAAATTTATTTGCACTACTGGAAAACTACCTGTTCCATGGCCAACACTTGTCAC
TACTTTCTCTTATGGTGTTCAATGCTTTTCCCGTTATCCGGATCATATGAAACGGCATGACTTTTTCAAG
AGTGCCATGCCCGAAGGTTATGTACAGGAACGCACTATATCTTTCAAAGATGACGGGAACTACAAGACGC
GTGCTGAAGTCAAGTTTGAAGGTGATACCCTTGTTAATCGTATCGAGTTAAAAGGTATTGATTTTAAAGA
AGATGGAAACATTCTCGGACACAAACTCGAGTACAACTATAACTCACACAATGTATACATCACGGCAGAC
AAACAAAAGAATGGAATCAAAGCTAACTTCAAAATTCGCCACAACATTGAAGATGGATCCGTTCAACTAG
CAGACCATTATCAACAAAATACTCCAATTGGCGATGGCCCTGTCCTTTTACCAGACAACCATTACCTGTC
GACACAATCTGCCCTTTCGAAAGATCCCAACGAAAAGCGTGACCACATGGTCCTTCTTGAGTTTGTAACT
GCTGCTGGGATTACACATGGCATGGATGAGCTCTACAAATAATGAATTCCAACTGAGCGCCGGTCGCTAC
CATTACCAACTTGTCTGGTGTCAAAAATAATAGGCCTACTAGTCGGCCGTACGGGCCCTTTCGTCTCGCG
CGTTTCGGTGATGACGGTGAAAACCTCTGACACATGCAGCTCCCGGAGACGGTCACAGCTTGTCTGTAAG
CGGATGCCGGGAGCAGACAAGCCCGTCAGGGCGCGTCAGCGGGTGTTGGCGGGTGTCGGGGCTGGCTTAA
CTATGCGGCATCAGAGCAGATTGTACTGAGAGTGCACCATATGCGGTGTGAAATACCGCACAGATGCGTA
AGGAGAAAATACCGCATCAGGCGGCCTTAAGGGCCTCGTGATACGCCTATTTTTATAGGTTAATGTCATG
ATAATAATGGTTTCTTAGACGTCAGGTGGCACTTTTCGGGGAAATGTGCGCGGAACCCCTATTTGTTTAT
TTTTCTAAATACATTCAAATATGTATCCGCTCATGAGACAATAACCCTGATAAATGCTTCAATAATATTG
AAAAAGGAAGAGTATGAGTATTCAACATTTCCGTGTCGCCCTTATTCCCTTTTTTGCGGCATTTTGCCTT
CCTGTTTTTGCTCACCCAGAAACGCTGGTGAAAGTAAAAGATGCTGAAGATCAGTTGGGTGCACGAGTGG
GTTACATCGAACTGGATCTCAACAGCGGTAAGATCCTTGAGAGTTTTCGCCCCGAAGAACGTTTTCCAAT
GATGAGCACTTTTAAAGTTCTGCTATGTGGCGCGGTATTATCCCGTGTTGACGCCGGGCAAGAGCAACTC
GGTCGCCGCATACACTATTCTCAGAATGACTTGGTTGAGTACTCACCAGTCACAGAAAAGCATCTTACGG
ATGGCATGACAGTAAGAGAATTATGCAGTGCTGCCATAACCATGAGTGATAACACTGCGGCCAACTTACT
TCTGACAACGATCGGAGGACCGAAGGAGCTAACCGCTTTTTTGCACAACATGGGGGATCATGTAACTCGC
CTTGATCGTTGGGAACCGGAGCTGAATGAAGCCATACCAAACGACGAGCGTGACACCACGATGCCTGCAG
CAATGGCAACAACGTTGCGCAAACTATTAACTGGCGAACTACTTACTCTAGCTTCCCGGCAACAATTAAT
AGACTGGATGGAGGCGGATAAAGTTGCAGGACCACTTCTGCGCTCGGCCCTTCCGGCTGGCTGGTTTATT
GCTGATAAATCTGGAGCCGGTGAGCGTGGGTCTCGCGGTATCATTGCAGCACTGGGGCCAGATGGTAAGC
CCTCCCGTATCGTAGTTATCTACACGACGGGGAGTCAGGCAACTATGGATGAACGAAATAGACAGATCGC
TGAGATAGGTGCCTCACTGATTAAGCATTGGTAACTGTCAGACCAAGTTTACTCATATATACTTTAGATT
GATTTAAAACTTCATTTTTAATTTAAAAGGATCTAGGTGAAGATCCTTTTTGATAATCTCATGACCAAAA
TCCCTTAACGTGAGTTTTCGTTCCACTGAGCGTCAGACCCCGTAGAAAAGATCAAAGGATCTTCTTGAGA
TCCTTTTTTTCTGCGCGTAATCTGCTGCTTGCAAACAAAAAAACCACCGCTACCAGCGGTGGTTTGTTTG
CCGGATCAAGAGCTACCAACTCTTTTTCCGAAGGTAACTGGCTTCAGCAGAGCGCAGATACCAAATACTG
TCCTTCTAGTGTAGCCGTAGTTAGGCCACCACTTCAAGAACTCTGTAGCACCGCCTACATACCTCGCTCT
GCTAATCCTGTTACCAGTGGCTGCTGCCAGTGGCGATAAGTCGTGTCTTACCGGGTTGGACTCAAGACGA
TAGTTACCGGATAAGGCGCAGCGGTCGGGCTGAACGGGGGGTTCGTGCACACAGCCCAGCTTGGAGCGAA
CGACCTACACCGAACTGAGATACCTACAGCGTGAGCTATGAGAAAGCGCCACGCTTCCCGAAGGGAGAAA
GGCGGACAGGTATCCGGTAAGCGGCAGGGTCGGAACAGGAGAGCGCACGAGGGAGCTTCCAGGGGGAAAC
GCCTGGTATCTTTATAGTCCTGTCGGGTTTCGCCACCTCTGACTTGAGCGTCGATTTTTGTGATGCTCGT
CAGGGGGGCGGAGCCTATGGAAAAACGCCAGCAACGCGGCCTTTTTACGGTTCCTGGCCTTTTGCTGGCC
TTTTGCTCACATGTTCTTTCCTGCGTTATCCCCTGATTCTGTGGATAACCGTATTACCGCCTTTGAGTGA
GCTGATACCGCTCGCCGCAGCCGAACGACCGAGCGCAGCGAGTCAGTGAGCGAGGAAGCGGAAGAGCGCC
TGATGCGGTATTTTCTCCTTACGCATCTGTGCGGTATTTCACACCGCATATGGTGCACTCTCAGTACAAT
CTGCTCTGATGCCGCATAGTTAAGCCAGTATACACTCCGCTATCGCTACGTGACTGGGTCATGGCTGCGC
CCCGACACCCGCCAACACCCGCTGACGCGCCCTGACGGGCTTGTCTGCTCCCGGCATCCGCTTACAGACA
AGCTGTGACCGTCTCCGGGAGCTGCATGTGTCAGAGGTTTTCACCGTCATCACCGAAACGCGCGAGGCAG
CTGCGGTAAAGCTCATCAGCGTGGTCGTGAAGCGATTCACAGATGTCTGCCTGTTCATCCGCGTCCAGCT
CGTTGAGTTTCTCCAGAAGCGTTAATGTCTGGCTTCTGATAAAGCGGGCCATGTTAAGGGCGGTTTTTTC
CTGTTTGGTCACTGATGCCTCCGTGTAAGGGGGATTTCTGTTCATGGGGGTAATGATACCGATGAAACGA
GAGAGGATGCTCACGATACGGGTTACTGATGATGAACATGCCCGGTTACTGGAACGTTGTGAGGGTAAAC
AACTGGCGGTATGGATGCGGCGGGACCAGAGAAAAATCACTCAGGGTCAATGCCAGCGCTTCGTTAATAC
AGATGTAGGTGTTCCACAGGGTAGCCAGCAGCATCCTGCGATGCAGATCCGGAACATAATGGTGCAGGGC
GCTGACTTCCGCGTTTCCAGACTTTACGAAACACGGAAACCGAAGACCATTCATGTTGTTGCTCAGGTCG
CAGACGTTTTGCAGCAGCAGTCGCTTCACGTTCGCTCGCGTATCGGTGATTCATTCTGCTAACCAGTAAG
GCAACCCCGCCAGCCTAGCCGGGTCCTCAACGACAGGAGCACGATCATGCGCACCCGTGGCCAGGACCCA
ACGCTG
